Addgene plasmid #14047: pCMV5 Flag TGIF
Depositing lab: Joan Massague. Publication: Multiple modes of repression by the Smad transcriptional corepressor TGIF. Wotton D, Lo RS, Swaby LA, Massague J. J Biol Chem. 1999 Dec 24. 274(52):37105-10. 10.1074/jbc.274.52.37105 PubMed 10601270.
Backbone
  Vector backbone: pCMV5
  Backbone size w/o insert (bp): 4700
  Vector type: Mammalian Expression
Growth in bacteria
  Bacterial resistance: Ampicillin, 100 μg/mL
  Growth temperature: 37°C
  Growth strain: DH5alpha
  Copy number: High Copy
Gene/Insert
  Gene/Insert name: TGIF
  Species: H. sapiens (human)
  Insert size (bp): 1200
  Entrez Gene: TGIF1 (a.k.a. HPE4, TGIF)
  Tag / fusion protein: Flag (N terminal on backbone)
  Cloning method: Restriction Enzyme; 5′ cloning site EcoRI (not destroyed); 3′ cloning site XhoI/SalI (destroyed during cloning)
  Sequencing primers: 5′ CMV Forward
Terms and licenses: Academic/Nonprofit Terms; Industry Terms: Not Available to Industry
Depositor comments: See article and author's map for more information.
How to cite: pCMV5 Flag TGIF was a gift from Joan Massague (Addgene plasmid # 14047 ; http://n2t.net/addgene:14047 ; RRID:Addgene_14047)
