[The description below was written by a language model from this plasmid's Addgene catalogue record.]
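Description:
pCMV5 Flag TGIF is a mammalian expression plasmid built on the pCMV5 backbone (about 4.7 kb without insert) that carries the human TGIF coding sequence, corresponding to the TGIF1 gene (also known as HPE4). The insert is roughly 1.2 kb and was placed by restriction cloning between an EcoRI site at the 5′ end, which remains intact, and a 3′ junction formed by joining compatible XhoI and SalI ends, which destroyed both sites. A Flag epitope supplied by the backbone sits at the N terminus, so the protein is produced as Flag-TGIF and can be detected or immunoprecipitated with anti-Flag antibodies. The record does not list the promoter explicitly, but the backbone name and the use of a CMV forward sequencing primer are consistent with expression from the cytomegalovirus immediate-early promoter, a strong constitutive promoter used for transient transfection of mammalian cells. No mammalian selection marker is recorded.

In bacteria the plasmid is maintained at high copy number under ampicillin selection; the specific origin of replication is not stated, and no feature table accompanies the entry, so other backbone elements cannot be confirmed here. TGIF1 is a homeodomain protein that acts as a transcriptional corepressor for Smad proteins in TGF-β signalling, and the associated publication concerns the several ways in which TGIF represses transcription. The construct is therefore suited to overexpressing tagged TGIF in cultured mammalian cells for experiments such as reporter-based repression assays, protein interaction studies and localisation or expression analysis through the Flag tag.
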