>Addgene plasmid #14047 | pCMV5 Flag TGIF | addgene partial sequence | sequence record 21501 | CMV-F 5'-CGCAAATGGGCGGTAGGCGTG-3'
AGAGCTCGTTTAGTGGACCGTCAGAATTGCAGTGACCATGGACTACAAGGACGACGATGACAAGGAATTC
ATGAAAGGCAAGAAAGGTATTGTTGCAGCATCTGGCAGTGAGACTGAGGATGAGGACAGCATGGACATTC
CCTTGGACCTTTCTTCATCCGCTGGCTCAGGCAAGAGAAGGAGAAGGGGCAACCTACCCAAGGAGTCTGT
GCAGATTCTTCGGGATTGGCTGTATGAGCACCGTTACAATGCCTATCCTTCAGAGCAAGAAAAAGCGTTG
CTGTCCCAGCAAACACACCTGTCTACGCTACAGGTCTGTAACTGGTTCATCAACGCCCGCCGCAGGCTCC
TCCCTGACATGCTGAGAAAGGATGGCAAAGATCCAAATCAGTTCACAATTTCCCGCCGTGGGGCCAAGAT
TTCTGAAACGAGCTCTGTGGAGTCCGTGATGGGCATCAAAAACTTCATGCCAGCTCTAGAGGAGACCCCG
TTTCATTCCTGTACAGCTGGGCCAAACCCAACCCTAGGGAGGCCACTGTCTCCTAAGCCGTCATCCCCGG
GATCAGTTTTGGCTCGTCCATCAGTGATCTGCCATACCACTGTGACTGCATTGAAAGATGTCCCTTTCTC
TCTCTGCCAGTCGGTCGGTGTGGGACAAAACACAGATATACAGCAGATAGCGGCCAAAAACTTCACAGAC
ACCTCTCTCATGTACCCAGAGGACACTTGTAAATCTGGACCAAGTACGAATACACAGAGTGGTCTTTTCA
ACACTCCTCCCCCTACTCCACCGGACCTCAAC
